Addgene plasmid #116662: pHAGE-RCAN2-D87N
Purpose: Lentiviral expression of RCAN2 D87N
Depositing lab: Gordon Mills & Kenneth Scott. Publication: Systematic Functional Annotation of Somatic Mutations in Cancer. Ng PK, Li J, Jeong KJ, Shao S, Chen H, Tsang YH, Sengupta S, Wang Z, Bhavana VH, Tran R, Soewito S, Minussi DC, Moreno D, Kong K, Dogruluk T, Lu H, Gao J, Tokheim C, Zhou DC, Johnson AM, Zeng J, Ip CKM, Ju Z, Wester M, Yu S, Li Y, Vellano CP, Schultz N, Karchin R, Ding L, Lu Y, Cheung LWT, Chen K, Shaw KR, Meric-Bernstam F, Scott KL, Yi S, Sahni N, Liang H, Mills GB. Cancer Cell. 2018 Mar 12;33(3):450-462.e10. doi: 10.1016/j.ccell.2018.01.021. PubMed 29533785.
Backbone
  Vector backbone: pHAGE
  Vector type: Lentiviral
Growth in bacteria
  Bacterial resistance: Ampicillin, 100 μg/mL
  Growth temperature: 37°C
  Growth strain: Stbl3
  Copy number: High Copy
Gene/Insert
  Gene/Insert name: RCAN2
  Species: H. sapiens (human)
  Mutation: D87N
  Entrez Gene: RCAN2 (a.k.a. CSP2, DSCR1L1, MCIP2, RCN2, ZAKI-4, ZAKI4)
  Cloning method: Gateway Cloning
Terms and licenses: Academic/Nonprofit Terms; Industry Terms: Not Available to Industry
How to cite: pHAGE-RCAN2-D87N was a gift from Gordon Mills & Kenneth Scott (Addgene plasmid # 116662)
