[The description below was written by a language model from this plasmid's Addgene catalogue record and pLannotate feature annotations shown in this document.]
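Description:
pHAGE-RCAN2-D87N is an HIV-1-based lentiviral expression plasmid carrying the human RCAN2 open reading frame with a D87N point substitution. RCAN2 encodes a regulator of calcineurin that inhibits calcineurin-dependent transcriptional responses by binding the catalytic subunit. The automated annotation labels the coding sequence by its closest match, the mouse orthologue, but the catalogue entry gives the species as human. The plasmid is maintained in E. coli through a high-copy ColE1/pUC-type origin and selected with ampicillin via the β-lactamase gene. The recorded host is a recombination-deficient strain, which is commonly used to keep LTR-containing vectors stable.

The transfer cassette is bounded by a truncated 5' LTR and a self-inactivating ΔU3 3' LTR. It contains the Ψ packaging signal with an adjoining gag fragment, the Rev response element for nuclear export of the genomic RNA, and the cPPT/CTS element, which aids transduction. Inside this frame, the constitutive human EF-1α promoter drives the RCAN2 D87N insert, which sits between attB1 and attB2 sites left by Gateway recombination. Downstream are a V5 epitope tag sequence, an EMCV IRES and EGFP, followed by a WPRE that enhances transcript expression. The IRES allows EGFP to be translated from the same transcript, so transduced cells can be identified by fluorescence. Whether the V5 tag is fused in frame to RCAN2 cannot be determined from the record, since there is a gap and intervening T3/T7 promoter sequences between the two. The construct is intended for lentiviral expression of this mutant and belongs to a collection built for systematic functional annotation of somatic cancer mutations.
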