Features (pLannotate 1.2.2; 30 found; start..end, strand, type, name):
    377..634     +  LTR            5' LTR (truncated): truncated 5' long terminal repeat (LTR) from HIV-1
    681..806     +  misc_feature   HIV-1 Ψ: packaging signal of human immunodeficiency virus type 1
    790..1128    +  CDS            HIV-1 gag (fragment): gag protein from human immunodeficiency virus 1; gag
   1303..1536    +  misc_feature   RRE: The Rev response element (RRE) of HIV-1 allows for Rev-dependent mRNA export from the nucleus to the cytoplasm.
   1913..2013    +  CDS            Rev (fragment): human immunodeficiency virus 1 (HIV-1) Rev protein; rev; enhances nuclear export of unspliced and incompletely spliced viral mRNAs
   2058..2175    +  misc_feature   cPPT/CTS: central polypurine tract and central termination sequence of HIV-1
   2223..3401    +  promoter       EF-1α promoter: strong constitutive promoter for human elongation factor EF-1α
   3422..3442    +  protein_bind   attB1: mutant version of attB; core recombination site for the Gateway® BP reaction BP Clonase™
   3448..4038    +  CDS            Rcan2: RCAN2_MOUSE - Also known as Dscr1l1, Zaki4. Experimental evidence at protein level: Swiss-Prot protein existence level 1. Inhibits calcineurin-dependent transcriptional responses by binding to the catalytic domain of calcineurin A. Could play a role during central nervous system development. From Mus musculus (Mouse).
   4127..4151    -  protein_bind   attB2: mutant version of attB; recombination site for the Gateway® BP reaction BP Clonase™
   4159..4177    +  promoter       T3 promoter: promoter for bacteriophage T3 RNA polymerase
   4203..4221    -  promoter       T7 promoter: promoter for bacteriophage T7 RNA polymerase
   4227..4245    -  protein_bind   attB4 (fragment): mutant version of attB; core recombination site for the Gateway® BP reaction BP Clonase™
   4301..4342    +  CDS            V5 tag: epitope tag from simian virus 5
   4468..4930    +  misc_feature   IRES: internal ribosome entry site (IRES) of the encephalomyocarditis virus (EMCV)
   4944..5663    +  CDS            EGFP: the original enhanced GFP (Yang et al., 1996) mammalian codon-optimized
   5677..6265    +  misc_feature   WPRE: woodchuck hepatitis virus posttranscriptional regulatory element
   6273..6338    +  CDS            nef (fragment): NEF_HV1Z2 - Experimental evidence at protein level: Swiss-Prot protein existence level 1. Extracellular Nef protein targets CD4(+) T-lymphocytes for apoptosis by interacting with CXCR4 surface receptors. From Human immunodeficiency virus type 1 group M subtype D (isolate Z2/CDC-Z34) (HIV-1).
   6340..6573    +  LTR            3' LTR (ΔU3): self-inactivating 3' long terminal repeat (LTR) from HIV-1
   6778..6882    +  promoter       AmpR promoter: bla
   6883..7743    +  CDS            AmpR: β-lactamase; bla; confers resistance to ampicillin, carbenicillin, and related antibiotics
   7914..8502    +  rep_origin     ori: high-copy-number ColE1/pMB1/pBR322/pUC origin of replication
   8685..8739    +  CDS            lacI (fragment): lac repressor; lacI; The lac repressor binds to the lac operator to inhibit transcription in E. coli. This inhibition can be relieved by adding lactose or isopropyl-β-D-thiogalactopyranoside (IPTG).
   8745..8838    +  rep_origin     SV40 ori (fragment): SV40 origin of replication
   8863..8900    +  CDS            lacI (fragment): lac repressor; lacI; The lac repressor binds to the lac operator to inhibit transcription in E. coli. This inhibition can be relieved by adding lactose or isopropyl-β-D-thiogalactopyranoside (IPTG).
   8913..8934    +  protein_bind   CAP binding site: CAP binding activates transcription in the presence of cAMP. E. coli catabolite activator protein
   8949..8979    +  promoter       lac promoter: promoter for the E. coli lac operon
   8987..9003    +  protein_bind   lac operator: The lac repressor binds to the lac operator to inhibit transcription in E. coli. This inhibition can be relieved by adding lactose or isopropyl-β-D-thiogalactopyranoside (IPTG). lac repressor encoded by lacI
   9037..9120    +  polyA_signal   SV40 poly(A) signal (fragment): SV40 polyadenylation signal
   9287..329     +  CDS            nef (fragment) (across the origin): NEF_HV1BR - Experimental evidence at protein level: Swiss-Prot protein existence level 1. Extracellular Nef protein targets CD4(+) T-lymphocytes for apoptosis by interacting with CXCR4 surface receptors (PubMed:14990729). From Human immunodeficiency virus type 1 group M subtype B (isolate BRU/LAI) (HIV-1).
>Addgene plasmid #116662 | pHAGE-RCAN2-D87N | addgene full sequence | sequence record 252941 | Addgene NGS Result
TGGAAGGGCTAATTCACTCCCAAAGAAGACAAGATATCCTTGATCTGTGGATCTACCACACACAAGGCTA
CTTCCCTGATTAGCAGAACTACACACCAGGGCCAGGGGTCAGATATCCACTGACCTTTGGATGGTGCTAC
AAGCTAGTACCAGTTGAGCCAGATAAGGTAGAAGAGGCCAATAAAGGAGAGAACACCAGCTTGTTACACC
CTGTGAGCCTGCATGGGATGGATGACCCGGAGAGAGAAGTGTTAGAGTGGAGGTTTGACAGCCGCCTAGC
ATTTCATCACGTGGCCCGAGAGCTGCATCCGGAGTACTTCAAGAACTGCTGATATCGAGCTTGCTACAAG
GGACTTTCCGCTGGGGACTTTCCAGGGAGGCGTGGCCTGGGCGGGACTGGGGAGTGGCGAGCCCTCAGAT
CCTGCATATAAGCAGCTGCTTTTTGCCTGTACTGGGTCTCTCTGGTTAGACCAGATCTGAGCCTGGGAGC
TCTCTGGCTAACTAGGGAACCCACTGCTTAAGCCTCAATAAAGCTTGCCTTGAGTGCTTCAAGTAGTGTG
TGCCCGTCTGTTGTGTGACTCTGGTAACTAGAGATCCCTCAGACCCTTTTAGTCAGTGTGGAAAATCTCT
AGCAGTGGCGCCCGAACAGGGACTTGAAAGCGAAAGGGAAACCAGAGGAGCTCTCTCGACGCAGGACTCG
GCTTGCTGAAGCGCGCACGGCAAGAGGCGAGGGGCGGCGACTGGTGAGTACGCCAAAAATTTTGACTAGC
GGAGGCTAGAAGGAGAGAGATGGGTGCGAGAGCGTCAGTATTAAGCGGGGGAGAATTAGATCGCGATGGG
AAAAAATTCGGTTAAGGCCAGGGGGAAAGAAAAAATATAAATTAAAACATATAGTATGGGCAAGCAGGGA
GCTAGAACGATTCGCAGTTAATCCTGGCCTGTTAGAAACATCAGAAGGCTGTAGACAAATACTGGGACAG
CTACAACCATCCCTTCAGACAGGATCAGAAGAACTTAGATCATTATATAATACAGTAGCAACCCTCTATT
GTGTGCATCAAAGGATAGAGATAAAAGACACCAAGGAAGCTTTAGACAAGATAGAGGAAGAGCAAAACAA
AAGTAAGACCACCGCACAGCAAGCGGCCGGCCGCTGATCTTCAGACCTGGAGGAGGAGATATGAGGGACA
ATTGGAGAAGTGAATTATATAAATATAAAGTAGTAAAAATTGAACCATTAGGAGTAGCACCCACCAAGGC
AAAGAGAAGAGTGGTGCAGAGAGAAAAAAGAGCAGTGGGAATAGGAGCTTTGTTCCTTGGGTTCTTGGGA
GCAGCAGGAAGCACTATGGGCGCAGCGTCAATGACGCTGACGGTACAGGCCAGACAATTATTGTCTGGTA
TAGTGCAGCAGCAGAACAATTTGCTGAGGGCTATTGAGGCGCAACAGCATCTGTTGCAACTCACAGTCTG
GGGCATCAAGCAGCTCCAGGCAAGAATCCTGGCTGTGGAAAGATACCTAAAGGATCAACAGCTCCTGGGG
ATTTGGGGTTGCTCTGGAAAACTCATTTGCACCACTGCTGTGCCTTGGAATGCTAGTTGGAGTAATAAAT
CTCTGGAACAGATTTGGAATCACACGACCTGGATGGAGTGGGACAGAGAAATTAACAATTACACAAGCTT
AATACACTCCTTAATTGAAGAATCGCAAAACCAGCAAGAAAAGAATGAACAAGAATTATTGGAATTAGAT
AAATGGGCAAGTTTGTGGAATTGGTTTAACATAACAAATTGGCTGTGGTATATAAAATTATTCATAATGA
TAGTAGGAGGCTTGGTAGGTTTAAGAATAGTTTTTGCTGTACTTTCTATAGTGAATAGAGTTAGGCAGGG
ATATTCACCATTATCGTTTCAGACCCACCTCCCAACCCCGAGGGGACCCGACAGGCCCGAAGGAATAGAA
GAAGAAGGTGGAGAGAGAGACAGAGACAGATCCATTCGATTAGTGAACGGATCTCGACGGTATCGCCGAA
TTCACAAATGGCAGTATTCATCCACAATTTTAAAAGAAAAGGGGGGATTGGGGGGTACAGTGCAGGGGAA
AGAATAGTAGACATAATAGCAACAGACATACAAACTAAAGAATTACAAAAACAAATTACAAAAATTCAAA
ATTTTCGGGTTTATTACAGGGACAGCAGAGATCCAGTTTGGACTAGTCGTGAGGCTCCGGTGCCCGTCAG
TGGGCAGAGCGCACATCGCCCACAGTCCCCGAGAAGTTGGGGGGAGGGGTCGGCAATTGAACCGGTGCCT
AGAGAAGGTGGCGCGGGGTAAACTGGGAAAGTGATGTCGTGTACTGGCTCCGCCTTTTTCCCGAGGGTGG
GGGAGAACCGTATATAAGTGCAGTAGTCGCCGTGAACGTTCTTTTTCGCAACGGGTTTGCCGCCAGAACA
CAGGTAAGTGCCGTGTGTGGTTCCCGCGGGCCTGGCCTCTTTACGGGTTATGGCCCTTGCGTGCCTTGAA
TTACTTCCACCTGGCTGCAGTACGTGATTCTTGATCCCGAGCTTCGGGTTGGAAGTGGGTGGGAGAGTTC
GAGGCCTTGCGCTTAAGGAGCCCCTTCGCCTCGTGCTTGAGTTGAGGCCTGGCCTGGGCGCTGGGGCCGC
CGCGTGCGAATCTGGTGGCACCTTCGCGCCTGTCTCGCTGCTTTCGATAAGTCTCTAGCCATTTAAAATT
TTTGATGACCTGCTGCGACGCTTTTTTTCTGGCAAGATAGTCTTGTAAATGCGGGCCAAGATCTGCACAC
TGGTATTTCGGTTTTTGGGGCCGCGGGCGGCGACGGGGCCCGTGCGTCCCAGCGCACATGTTCGGCGAGG
CGGGGCCTGCGAGCGCGGCCACCGAGAATCGGACGGGGGTAGTCTCAAGCTGGCCGGCCTGCTCTGGTGC
CTGGCCTCGCGCCGCCGTGTATCGCCCCGCCCTGGGCGGCAAGGCTGGCCCGGTCGGCACCAGTTGCGTG
AGCGGAAAGATGGCCGCTTCCCGGCCCTGCTGCAGGGAGCTCAAAATGGAGGACGCGGCGCTCGGGAGAG
CGGGCGGGTGAGTCACCCACACAAAGGAAAAGGGCCTTTCCGTCCTCAGCCGTCGCTTCATGTGACTCCA
CGGAGTACCGGGCGCCGTCCAGGCACCTCGATTAGTTCTCGAGCTTTTGGAGTACGTCGTCTTTAGGTTG
GGGGGAGGGGTTTTATGCGATGGAGTTTCCCCACACTGAGTGGGTGGAGACTGAAGTTAGGCCAGCTTGG
CACTTGATGTAATTCTCCTTGGAATTTGCCCTTTTTGAGTTTGGATCTTGGTTCATTCTCAAGCCTCAGA
CAGTGGTTCAAAGTTTTTTTCTTCCATTTCAGGTGTCGTGAAGCGGCCCTGCAGATATCAACAAGTTTGT
ACAAAAAAGCAGGCACCATGCCAGCCCCTAGCATGGACTGTGATGTTTCCACTCTGGTTGCCTGTGTGGT
GGATGTCGAGGTCTTTACCAATCAGGAGGTTAAGGAAAAATTTGAGGGACTGTTTCGGACTTATGATAAC
TGTGTGACGTTCCAGCTATTTAAGAGTTTCAGACGTGTCCGTATAAACTTCAGCAATCCTAAATCTGCAG
CCCGAGCTAGGATAGAGCTTCATGAAACCCAATTCAGAGGGAAAAAATTAAAGCTCTACTTTGCACAGGT
TCAGACTCCAGAGACAGATGGAGACAAACTGCACTTGGCTCCACCCCAGCCTGCCAAACAGTTTCTCATC
TCGCCCCCTTCCTCCCCACCTGTTGGCTGGCAGCCCATCAACGATGCCACGCCAGTCCTCAACTATGACC
TCCTCTATGCTGTGGCCAAACTAGGACCAGGAGAGAAGTATGAGCTCCATGCAGGGACTGAGTCCACCCC
AAGTGTCGTCGTGCACGTGTGCGACAGTGACATAGAGGAAGAAGAGGACCCAAAGACTTCCCCAAAGCCA
AAAATCATCCAAACTCGGCGTCCTGGCCTGCCACCCTCCGTGTCCAACTGGGCTGCCTGCTCCTTCTCGA
TAATAGCCGTCTCCTCTTTATCATGCTTTTTCCCCCTGTTGTTTGTCAAAAAGAATTGCCTTTAGAACCC
AGCTTTCTTGTACAAAGTGGTGATATCCAATTAACCCTCACTAAAGGTATGTGTATGAAGATTATAGTTA
GCCCTATAGTGAGTCGTATTACCACCCAACTTTTCTATACAAAGTGGTTGATATCCAGCACAGTGGCGGC
CGCTCGAGTCTAGAGGGCCCGCGGTTCGAAGGTAAGCCTATCCCTAACCCTCTCCTCGGTCTCGATTCTA
CGCGTACCGGTTAGTAATGAGATCCCTCCCCCCCCCCTAACGTTACTGGCCGAAGCCGCTTGGAATAAGG
CCGGTGTGCGTTTGTCTATATGTTATTTTCCACCATATTGCCGTCTTTTGGCAATGTGAGGGCCCGGAAA
CCTGGCCCTGTCTTCTTGACGAGCATTCCTAGGGGTCTTTCCCCTCTCGCCAAAGGAATGCAAGGTCTGT
TGAATGTCGTGAAGGAAGCAGTTCCTCTGGAAGCTTCTTGAAGACAAACAACGTCTGTAGCGACCCTTTG
CAGGCAGCGGAACCCCCCACCTGGCGACAGGTGCCTCTGCGGCCAAAAGCCACGTGTATAAGATACACCT
GCAAAGGCGGCACAACCCCAGTGCCACGTTGTGAGTTGGATAGTTGTGGAAAGAGTCAAATGGCTCTCCT
CAAGCGTATTCAACAAGGGGCTGAAGGATGCCCAGAAGGTACCCCATTGTATGGGATCTGATCTGGGGCC
TCGGTGCACATGCTTTACATGTGTTTAGTCGAGGTTAAAAAAACGTCTAGGCCCCCCGAACCACGGGGAC
GTGGTTTTCCTTTGAAAAACACGATGATAATATGGCCACACATATGGTGAGCAAGGGCGAGGAGCTGTTC
ACCGGGGTGGTGCCCATCCTGGTCGAGCTGGACGGCGACGTAAACGGCCACAAGTTCAGCGTGTCCGGCG
AGGGCGAGGGCGATGCCACCTACGGCAAGCTGACCCTGAAGTTCATCTGCACCACCGGCAAGCTGCCCGT
GCCCTGGCCCACCCTCGTGACCACCCTGACCTACGGCGTGCAGTGCTTCAGCCGCTACCCCGACCACATG
AAGCAGCACGACTTCTTCAAGTCCGCCATGCCCGAAGGCTACGTCCAGGAGCGCACCATCTTCTTCAAGG
ACGACGGCAACTACAAGACCCGCGCCGAGGTGAAGTTCGAGGGCGACACCCTGGTGAACCGCATCGAGCT
GAAGGGCATCGACTTCAAGGAGGACGGCAACATCCTGGGGCACAAGCTGGAGTACAACTACAACAGCCAC
AACGTCTATATCATGGCCGACAAGCAGAAGAACGGCATCAAGGTGAACTTCAAGATCCGCCACAACATCG
AGGACGGCAGCGTGCAGCTCGCCGACCACTACCAGCAGAACACCCCCATCGGCGACGGCCCCGTGCTGCT
GCCCGACAACCACTACCTGAGCACCCAGTCCGCCCTGAGCAAAGACCCCAACGAGAAGCGCGATCACATG
GTCCTGCTGGAGTTCGTGACCGCCGCCGGGATCACTCTCGGCATGGACGAGCTGTACAAGTAAATCGATA
GATCCTAATCAACCTCTGGATTACAAAATTTGTGAAAGATTGACTGGTATTCTTAACTATGTTGCTCCTT
TTACGCTATGTGGATACGCTGCTTTAATGCCTTTGTATCATGCTATTGCTTCCCGTATGGCTTTCATTTT
CTCCTCCTTGTATAAATCCTGGTTGCTGTCTCTTTATGAGGAGTTGTGGCCCGTTGTCAGGCAACGTGGC
GTGGTGTGCACTGTGTTTGCTGACGCAACCCCCACTGGTTGGGGCATTGCCACCACCTGTCAGCTCCTTT
CCGGGACTTTCGCTTTCCCCCTCCCTATTGCCACGGCGGAACTCATCGCCGCCTGCCTTGCCCGCTGCTG
GACAGGGGCTCGGCTGTTGGGCACTGACAATTCCGTGGTGTTGTCGGGGAAATCATCGTCCTTTCCTTGG
CTGCTCGCCTGTGTTGCCACCTGGATTCTGCGCGGGACGTCCTTCTGCTACGTCCCTTCGGCCCTCAATC
CAGCGGACCTTCCTTCCCGCGGCCTGCTGCCGGCTCTGCGGCCTCTTCCGCGTCTTCGCCTTCGCCCTCA
GACGAGTCGGATCTCCCTTTGGGCCGCCTCCCCGCCTGAGATCCTTTAAGACCAATGACTTACAAGGCAG
CTGTAGATCTTAGCCACTTTTTAAAAGAAAAGGGGGGACTGGAAGGGCTAATTCACTCCCAACGAAGACA
AGATCTGCTTTTTGCTTGTACTGGGTCTCTCTGGTTAGACCAGATCTGAGCCTGGGAGCTCTCTGGCTAA
CTAGGGAACCCACTGCTTAAGCCTCAATAAAGCTTGCCTTGAGTGCTTCAAGTAGTGTGTGCCCGTCTGT
TGTGTGACTCTGGTAACTAGAGATCCCTCAGACCCTTTTAGTCAGTGTGGAAAATCTCTAGCAGTAGTAG
TTCATGTCATCTTATTATTCAGTATTTATAACTTGCAAAGAAATGAATATCAGAGAGTGAGAGGCCCGGG
TTAATTAAGGAAAGGGCTAGATCATTCTTGAAGACGAAAGGGCCTCGTGATACGCCTATTTTTATAGGTT
AATGTCATGATAATAATGGTTTCTTAGACGTCAGGTGGCACTTTTCGGGGAAATGTGCGCGGAACCCCTA
TTTGTTTATTTTTCTAAATACATTCAAATATGTATCCGCTCATGAGACAATAACCCTGATAAATGCTTCA
ATAATATTGAAAAAGGAAGAGTATGAGTATTCAACATTTCCGTGTCGCCCTTATTCCCTTTTTTGCGGCA
TTTTGCCTTCCTGTTTTTGCTCACCCAGAAACGCTGGTGAAAGTAAAAGATGCTGAAGATCAGTTGGGTG
CACGAGTGGGTTACATCGAACTGGATCTCAACAGCGGTAAGATCCTTGAGAGTTTTCGCCCCGAAGAACG
TTTTCCAATGATGAGCACTTTTAAAGTTCTGCTATGTGGCGCGGTATTATCCCGTGTTGACGCCGGGCAA
GAGCAACTCGGTCGCCGCATACACTATTCTCAGAATGACTTGGTTGAGTACTCACCAGTCACAGAAAAGC
ATCTTACGGATGGCATGACAGTAAGAGAATTATGCAGTGCTGCCATAACCATGAGTGATAACACTGCGGC
CAACTTACTTCTGACAACGATCGGAGGACCGAAGGAGCTAACCGCTTTTTTGCACAACATGGGGGATCAT
GTAACTCGCCTTGATCGTTGGGAACCGGAGCTGAATGAAGCCATACCAAACGACGAGCGTGACACCACGA
TGCCTGTAGCAATGGCAACAACGTTGCGCAAACTATTAACTGGCGAACTACTTACTCTAGCTTCCCGGCA
ACAATTAATAGACTGGATGGAGGCGGATAAAGTTGCAGGACCACTTCTGCGCTCGGCCCTTCCGGCTGGC
TGGTTTATTGCTGATAAATCTGGAGCCGGTGAGCGTGGGTCTCGCGGTATCATTGCAGCACTGGGGCCAG
ATGGTAAGCCCTCCCGTATCGTAGTTATCTACACGACGGGGAGTCAGGCAACTATGGATGAACGAAATAG
ACAGATCGCTGAGATAGGTGCCTCACTGATTAAGCATTGGTAACTGTCAGACCAAGTTTACTCATATATA
CTTTAGATTGATTTAAAACTTCATTTTTAATTTAAAAGGATCTAGGTGAAGATCCTTTTTGATAATCTCA
TGACCAAAATCCCTTAACGTGAGTTTTCGTTCCACTGAGCGTCAGACCCCGTAGAAAAGATCAAAGGATC
TTCTTGAGATCCTTTTTTTCTGCGCGTAATCTGCTGCTTGCAAACAAAAAAACCACCGCTACCAGCGGTG
GTTTGTTTGCCGGATCAAGAGCTACCAACTCTTTTTCCGAAGGTAACTGGCTTCAGCAGAGCGCAGATAC
CAAATACTGTTCTTCTAGTGTAGCCGTAGTTAGGCCACCACTTCAAGAACTCTGTAGCACCGCCTACATA
CCTCGCTCTGCTAATCCTGTTACCAGTGGCTGCTGCCAGTGGCGATAAGTCGTGTCTTACCGGGTTGGAC
TCAAGACGATAGTTACCGGATAAGGCGCAGCGGTCGGGCTGAACGGGGGGTTCGTGCACACAGCCCAGCT
TGGAGCGAACGACCTACACCGAACTGAGATACCTACAGCGTGAGCTATGAGAAAGCGCCACGCTTCCCGA
AGGGAGAAAGGCGGACAGGTATCCGGTAAGCGGCAGGGTCGGAACAGGAGAGCGCACGAGGGAGCTTCCA
GGGGGAAACGCCTGGTATCTTTATAGTCCTGTCGGGTTTCGCCACCTCTGACTTGAGCGTCGATTTTTGT
GATGCTCGTCAGGGGGGCGGAGCCTATGGAAAAACGCCAGCAACGCGGCCTTTTTACGGTTCCTGGCCTT
TTGCTGGCCTTTTGCTCACATGTTCTTTCCTGCGTTATCCCCTGATTCTGTGGATAACCGTATTACCGCC
TTTGAGTGAGCTGATACCGCTCGCCGCAGCCGAACGACCGAGCGCAGCGAGTCAGTGAGCGAGGAAGCGG
AAGAGCGCCCAATACGCAAACCGCCTCTCCCCGCGCGTTGGCCGATTCATTAATGCAGCAAGCTCATGGC
TGACTAATTTTTTTTATTTATGCAGAGGCCGAGGCCGCCTCGGCCTCTGAGCTATTCCAGAAGTAGTGAG
GAGGCTTTTTTGGAGGCCTAGGCTTTTGCAAAAAGCTCCCCGTGGCACGACAGGTTTCCCGACTGGAAAG
CGGGCAGTGAGCGCAACGCAATTAATGTGAGTTAGCTCACTCATTAGGCACCCCAGGCTTTACACTTTAT
GCTTCCGGCTCGTATGTTGTGTGGAATTGTGAGCGGATAACAATTTCACACAGGAAACAGCTATGACATG
ATTACGAATTTCACAAATAAAGCATTTTTTTCACTGCATTCTAGTTGTGGTTTGTCCAAACTCATCAATG
TATCTTATCATGTCTGGATCAACTGGATAACTCAAGCTAACCAAAATCATCCCAAACTTCCCACCCCATA
CCCTATTACCACTGCCAATTACCTGTGGTTTCATTTACTCTAAACCTGTGATTCCTCTGAATTATTTTCA
TTTTAAAGAAATTGTATTTGTTAAATATGTACTACAAACTTAGTAGT
