>Addgene plasmid #116662 | pHAGE-RCAN2-D87N | depositor partial sequence | sequence record 219537 | insert
ATGCCAGCCCCTAGCATGGACTGTGATGTTTCCACTCTGGTTGCCTGTGTGGTGGATGTCGAGGTCTTTA
CCAATCAGGAGGTTAAGGAAAAATTTGAGGGACTGTTTCGGACTTATGATAACTGTGTGACGTTCCAGCT
ATTTAAGAGTTTCAGACGTGTCCGTATAAACTTCAGCAATCCTAAATCTGCAGCCCGAGCTAGGATAGAG
CTTCATGAAACCCAATTCAGAGGGAAAAAATTAAAGCTCTACTTTGCACAGGTTCAGACTCCAGAGACAG
ATGGAGACAAACTGCACTTGGCTCCACCCCAGCCTGCCAAACAGTTTCTCATCTCGCCCCCTTCCTCCCC
ACCTGTTGGCTGGCAGCCCATCAACGATGCCACGCCAGTCCTCAACTATGACCTCCTCTATGCTGTGGCC
AAACTAGGACCAGGAGAGAAGTATGAGCTCCATGCAGGGACTGAGTCCACCCCAAGTGTCGTCGTGCACG
TGTGCGACAGTGACATAGAGGAAGAAGAGGACCCAAAGACTTCCCCAAAGCCAAAAATCATCCAAACTCG
GCGTCCTGGCCTGCCACCCTCCGTGTCCAACTGGGCTGCCTGCTCCTTCTCGATAATAGCCGTCTCCTCT
TTATCATGCTTTTTCCCCCTGTTGTTTGTCAAAAAGAATTGCCTTTAA
